>Addgene plasmid #124125 | pQE30-His-IF3 | addgene full sequence | sequence record 258682 | Addgene NGS Result
CCGCCTTTCTCCCTTCGGGAAGCGTGGCGCTTTCTCATAGCTCACGCTGTAGGTATCTCAGTTCGGTGTA
GGTCGTTCGCTCCAAGCTGGGCTGTGTGCACGAACCCCCCGTTCAGCCCGACCGCTGCGCCTTATCCGGT
AACTATCGTCTTGAGTCCAACCCGGTAAGACACGACTTATCGCCACTGGCAGCAGCCACTGGTAACAGGA
TTAGCAGAGCGAGGTATGTAGGCGGTGCTACAGAGTTCTTGAAGTGGTGGCCTAACTACGGCTACACTAG
AAGGACAGTATTTGGTATCTGCGCTCTGCTGAAGCCAGTTACCTTCGGAAAAAGAGTTGGTAGCTCTTGA
TCCGGCAAACAAACCACCGCTGGTAGCGGTGGTTTTTTTGTTTGCAAGCAGCAGATTACGCGCAGAAAAA
AAGGATCTCAAGAAGATCCTTTGATCTTTTCTACGGGGTCTGACGCTCAGTGGAACGAAAACTCACGTTA
AGGGATTTTGGTCATGAGATTATCAAAAAGGATCTTCACCTAGATCCTTTTAAATTAAAAATGAAGTTTT
AAATCAATCTAAAGTATATATGAGTAAACTTGGTCTGACAGTTACCAATGCTTAATCAGTGAGGCACCTA
TCTCAGCGATCTGTCTATTTCGTTCATCCATAGTTGCCTGACTCCCCGTCGTGTAGATAACTACGATACG
GGAGGGCTTACCATCTGGCCCCAGTGCTGCAATGATACCGCGAGACCCACGCTCACCGGCTCCAGATTTA
TCAGCAATAAACCAGCCAGCCGGAAGGGCCGAGCGCAGAAGTGGTCCTGCAACTTTATCCGCCTCCATCC
AGTCTATTAATTGTTGCCGGGAAGCTAGAGTAAGTAGTTCGCCAGTTAATAGTTTGCGCAACGTTGTTGC
CATTGCTACAGGCATCGTGGTGTCACGCTCGTCGTTTGGTATGGCTTCATTCAGCTCCGGTTCCCAACGA
TCAAGGCGAGTTACATGATCCCCCATGTTGTGCAAAAAAGCGGTTAGCTCCTTCGGTCCTCCGATCGTTG
TCAGAAGTAAGTTGGCCGCAGTGTTATCACTCATGGTTATGGCAGCACTGCATAATTCTCTTACTGTCAT
GCCATCCGTAAGATGCTTTTCTGTGACTGGTGAGTACTCAACCAAGTCATTCTGAGAATAGTGTATGCGG
CGACCGAGTTGCTCTTGCCCGGCGTCAATACGGGATAATACCGCGCCACATAGCAGAACTTTAAAAGTGC
TCATCATTGGAAAACGTTCTTCGGGGCGAAAACTCTCAAGGATCTTACCGCTGTTGAGATCCAGTTCGAT
GTAACCCACTCGTGCACCCAACTGATCTTCAGCATCTTTTACTTTCACCAGCGTTTCTGGGTGAGCAAAA
ACAGGAAGGCAAAATGCCGCAAAAAAGGGAATAAGGGCGACACGGAAATGTTGAATACTCATACTCTTCC
TTTTTCAATATTATTGAAGCATTTATCAGGGTTATTGTCTCATGAGCGGATACATATTTGAATGTATTTA
GAAAAATAAACAAATAGGGGTTCCGCGCACATTTCCCCGAAAAGTGCCACCTGACGTCTAAGAAACCATT
ATTATCATGACATTAACCTATAAAAATAGGCGTATCACGAGGCCCTTTCGTCTTCACCTCGAGAAATCAT
AAAAAATTTATTTGCTTTGTGAGCGGATAACAATTATAATAGATTCAATTGTGAGCGGATAACAATTTCA
CACAGAATTCATTAAAGAGGAGAAATTAACTATGAGAGGATCGCATCACCATCACCATCACGGATCCATT
[537 nt withheld, positions 1821-2357]
TAAAAGCTTAATTAGCTGAGCTTGGACTCCTGTTGATAGATCCAGTAATGACCTCAGAACTCCATCTGGA
TTTGTTCAGAACGCTCGGTTGCCGCCGGGCGTTTTTTATTGGTGAGAATCCAAGCTAGCTTGGCGAGATT
TTCAGGAGCTAAGGAAGCTAAAATGGAGAAAAAAATCACTGGATATACCACCGTTGATATATCCCAATGG
CATCGTAAAGAACATTTTGAGGCATTTCAGTCAGTTGCTCAATGTACCTATAACCAGACCGTTCAGCTGG
ATATTACGGCCTTTTTAAAGACCGTAAAGAAAAATAAGCACAAGTTTTATCCGGCCTTTATTCACATTCT
TGCCCGCCTGATGAATGCTCATCCGGAATTTCGTATGGCAATGAAAGACGGTGAGCTGGTGATATGGGAT
AGTGTTCACCCTTGTTACACCGTTTTCCATGAGCAAACTGAAACGTTTTCATCGCTCTGGAGTGAATACC
ACGACGATTTCCGGCAGTTTCTACACATATATTCGCAAGATGTGGCGTGTTACGGTGAAAACCTGGCCTA
TTTCCCTAAAGGGTTTATTGAGAATATGTTTTTCGTCTCAGCCAATCCCTGGGTGAGTTTCACCAGTTTT
GATTTAAACGTGGCCAATATGGACAACTTCTTCGCCCCCGTTTTCACCATGGGCAAATATTATACGCAAG
GCGACAAGGTGCTGATGCCGCTGGCGATTCAGGTTCATCATGCCGTTTGTGATGGCTTCCATGTCGGCAG
AATGCTTAATGAATTACAACAGTACTGCGATGAGTGGCAGGGCGGGGCGTAATTTTTTTAAGGCAGTTAT
TGGTGCCCTTAAACGCCTGGGGTAATGACTCTCTAGCTTGAGGCATCAAATAAAACGAAAGGCTCAGTCG
AAAGACTGGGCCTTTCGTTTTATCTGTTGTTTGTCGGTGAACGCTCTCCTGAGTAGGACAAATCCGCCCT
CTAGAGCTGCCTCGCGCGTTTCGGTGATGACGGTGAAAACCTCTGACACATGCAGCTCCCGGAGACGGTC
ACAGCTTGTCTGTAAGCGGATGCCGGGAGCAGACAAGCCCGTCAGGGCGCGTCAGCGGGTGTTGGCGGGT
GTCGGGGCGCAGCCATGACCCAGTCACGTAGCGATAGCGGAGTGTATACTGGCTTAACTATGCGGCATCA
GAGCAGATTGTACTGAGAGTGCACCATATGCGGTGTGAAATACCGCACAGATGCGTAAGGAGAAAATACC
GCATCAGGCGCTCTTCCGCTTCCTCGCTCACTGACTCGCTGCGCTCGGTCGTTCGGCTGCGGCGAGCGGT
ATCAGCTCACTCAAAGGCGGTAATACGGTTATCCACAGAATCAGGGGATAACGCAGGAAAGAACATGTGA
GCAAAAGGCCAGCAAAAGGCCAGGAACCGTAAAAAGGCCGCGTTGCTGGCGTTTTTCCATAGGCTCCGCC
CCCCTGACGAGCATCACAAAAATCGACGCTCAAGTCAGAGGTGGCGAAACCCGACAGGACTATAAAGATA
CCAGGCGTTTCCCCCTGGAAGCTCCCTCGTGCGCTCTCCTGTTCCGACCCTGCCGCTTACCGGATACCTG
T
Features (pLannotate 1.2.2; 13 found; start..end, strand, type, name):
    602..1462    -  CDS            AmpR: β-lactamase; bla; confers resistance to ampicillin, carbenicillin, and related antibiotics
   1463..1567    -  promoter       AmpR promoter: bla
   1677..1721    +  promoter       T5 promoter: bacteriophage T5 promoter for E. coli RNA polymerase, with embedded lac operator
   1729..1745    +  protein_bind   lac operator: The lac repressor binds to the lac operator to inhibit transcription in E. coli. This inhibition can be relieved by adding lactose or isopropyl-β-D-thiogalactopyranoside (IPTG). lac repressor encoded by lacI
   1794..1811    +  CDS            7xHis (fragment): 6xHis affinity tag
   1818..2357    +  CDS            infC (sequence partly withheld): IF3_ECOLI - Also known as fit, srjA. Experimental evidence at protein level: Swiss-Prot protein existence level 1. One of the essential components for the initiation of protein synthesis.IF-3 binds to the 30S ribosomal subunit and shifts the equilibrum between 70S ribosomes and their 50S and 30S subunits in favor of the free subunits, thus enhancing the availability of 30S subunits on which protein synthesis initiation begins. From Escherichia coli (strain K12).
   2382..2476    +  terminator     lambda t0 terminator: transcription terminator from phage lambda
   2491..2519    +  promoter       cat promoter (fragment): promoter of the E. coli cat gene encoding chloramphenicol acetyltransferase
   2520..3176    +  CDS            cat: CAT_ECOLX - Experimental evidence at protein level: Swiss-Prot protein existence level 1. This enzyme is an effector of chloramphenicol resistance in bacteria. From Escherichia coli. This protein is used as a marker in many commonly used cloning vectors, such as pACYC184.
   3244..3330    +  terminator     rrnB T1 terminator: Escherichia coli rrnB; transcription terminator T1 from the E. coli rrnB gene
   3342..3383    +  CDS            rop (fragment): Rop protein, which maintains plasmids at low copy number; rop
   3485..3625    +  misc_feature   bom: basis of mobility region from pBR322
   3811..431     -  rep_origin     ori (across the origin): high-copy-number ColE1/pMB1/pBR322/pUC origin of replication
