[The description below was written by a language model from this plasmid's Addgene catalogue record and pLannotate feature annotations shown in this document.]
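Description:
pQE30-His-IF3 is a bacterial expression plasmid of about 4 kb, built on the pQE30 backbone, for producing His-tagged Escherichia coli translation initiation factor 3 (IF3, encoded by infC). It is one of a set of plasmids used to make the individual protein components of the PURE system, a cell-free translation system reconstituted from purified factors. The plasmid replicates in E. coli from a high-copy ColE1/pMB1-type origin and is selected with ampicillin through the bla (AmpR) gene and its own promoter. Only a short fragment of rop is annotated, along with the pBR322 bom region.

The expression cassette is driven by the bacteriophage T5 promoter, which is recognised by the host E. coli RNA polymerase. The promoter has an embedded lac operator and is followed by a second one, so transcription is repressed by LacI and induced with IPTG. Downstream lies a backbone-encoded N-terminal 6xHis tag, followed closely by the infC coding sequence, allowing purification of the factor by metal-affinity chromatography. The lambda t0 terminator ends the transcript. IF3 binds the 30S ribosomal subunit and favours dissociation of 70S ribosomes into free subunits, making 30S subunits available for initiation.

After t0, the feature table shows a cat (chloramphenicol acetyltransferase) coding sequence preceded by only a fragment of its promoter and followed by the rrnB T1 terminator. The record lists ampicillin as the only selection. The cloning sites used for the insert are not recorded. The depositor notes that the plasmid may be prone to deletions in the promoter region, so sequence verification of isolates is advised.
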