Addgene plasmid #124125: pQE30-His-IF3
Purpose: Bacterial expression plasmid for PURE system components
Depositing lab: Sebastian Maerkl & Takuya Ueda. Depositing organization: The University of Tokyo. Publication: Cell-free translation reconstituted with purified components. Shimizu Y, Inoue A, Tomari Y, Suzuki T, Yokogawa T, Nishikawa K, Ueda T. Nat Biotechnol. 2001 Aug;19(8):751-5. doi: 10.1038/90802. PubMed 11479568.
Backbone
  Vector backbone: pQE30
  Vector type: Bacterial Expression
Growth in bacteria
  Bacterial resistance: Ampicillin, 100 μg/mL
  Growth temperature: 37°C
  Growth strain: NEB Stable ; JM109
  Copy number: High Copy
Gene/Insert
  Gene/Insert name: Initiation factor 3 (alt names: infC; IF3)
  Species: Escherichia coli
  Entrez Gene: infC (a.k.a. b1718, ECK1716, fit, srjA)
  Tag / fusion protein: 6x-His (N terminal on backbone)
  Cloning method: Restriction Enzyme; 5′ cloning site Unknown (unknown if destroyed)
Terms and licenses: Academic/Nonprofit Terms; Industry Terms: Not Available to Industry
Depositor comments: It is recommended to screen DNA preps from multiple colonies by Sanger sequencing, as this plasmid may be prone to deletions in the promoter region.
How to cite: pQE30-His-IF3 was a gift from Sebastian Maerkl & Takuya Ueda (Addgene plasmid # 124125 ; http://n2t.net/addgene:124125 ; RRID:Addgene_124125)
